>Addgene plasmid #221412 | pDONR221-eGFP_myr | addgene full sequence | sequence record 437203 | Addgene NGS Result
TTCTTTCCTGCGTTATCCCCTGATTCTGTGGATAACCGTATTACCGCCTTTGAGTGAGCTGATACCGCTC
GCCGCAGCCGAACGACCGAGCGCAGCGAGTCAGTGAGCGAGGAAGCGGAAGAGCGCCCAATACGCAAACC
GCCTCTCCCCGCGCGTTGGCCGATTCATTAATGCAGCTGGCACGACAGGTTTCCCGACTGGAAAGCGGGC
AGTGAGCGCAACGCAATTAATACGCGTACCGCTAGCCAGGAAGAGTTTGTAGAAACGCAAAAAGGCCATC
CGTCAGGATGGCCTTCTGCTTAGTTTGATGCCTGGCAGTTTATGGCGGGCGTCCTGCCCGCCACCCTCCG
GGCCGTTGCTTCACAACGTTCAAATCCGCTCCCGGCGGATTTGTCCTACTCAGGAGAGCGTTCACCGACA
AACAACAGATAAAACGAAAGGCCCAGTCTTCCGACTGAGCCTTTCGTTTTATTTGATGCCTGGCAGTTCC
CTACTCTCGCGTTAACGCTAGCATGGATGTTTTCCCAGTCACGACGTTGTAAAACGACGGCCAGTCTTAA
GCTCGGGCCCCAAATAATGATTTTATTTTGACTGATAGTGACCTGTTCGTTGCAACAAATTGATGAGCAA
TGCTTTTTTATAATGCCAACTTTGTACAAAAAAGCAGGCTCCACCATGGGCAACAAATGCTGCAGCAAGC
GACAGCGTCGGATGGTGAGCAAGGGCGAGGAGCTGTTCACCGGGGTGGTGCCCATCCTGGTCGAGCTGGA
CGGCGACGTAAACGGCCACAAGTTCAGCGTGTCCGGCGAGGGCGAGGGCGATGCCACCTACGGCAAGCTG
ACCCTGAAGTTCATCTGCACCACCGGCAAGCTGCCCGTGCCCTGGCCCACCCTCGTGACCACCCTGACCT
ACGGCGTGCAGTGCTTCAGCCGCTACCCCGACCACATGAAGCAGCACGACTTCTTCAAGTCCGCCATGCC
CGAAGGCTACGTCCAGGAGCGCACCATCTTCTTCAAGGACGACGGCAACTACAAGACCCGCGCCGAGGTG
AAGTTCGAGGGCGACACCCTGGTGAACCGCATCGAGCTGAAGGGCATCGACTTCAAGGAGGACGGCAACA
TCCTGGGGCACAAGCTGGAGTACAACTACAACAGCCACAACGTCTATATCATGGCCGACAAGCAGAAGAA
CGGCATCAAGGTGAACTTCAAGATCCGCCACAACATCGAGGACGGCAGCGTGCAGCTCGCCGACCACTAC
CAGCAGAACACCCCCATCGGCGACGGCCCCGTGCTGCTGCCCGACAACCACTACCTGAGCACCCAGTCCA
AGCTGAGCAAAGACCCCAACGAGAAGCGCGATCACATGGTCCTGCTGGAGTTCGTGACCGCCGCCGGGAT
CACTCTCGGCATGGACGAGCTGTACAAGGACCCAGCTTTCTTGTACAAAGTTGGCATTATAAGAAAGCAT
TGCTTATCAATTTGTTGCAACGAACAGGTCACTATCAGTCAAAATAAAATCATTATTTGCCATCCAGCTG
ATATCCCCTATAGTGAGTCGTATTACATGGTCATAGCTGTTTCCTGGCAGCTCTGGCCCGTGTCTCAAAA
TCTCTGATGTTACATTGCACAAGATAAAAATATATCATCATGAACAATAAAACTGTCTGCTTACATAAAC
AGTAATACAAGGGGTGTTATGAGCCATATTCAACGGGAAACGTCGAGGCCGCGATTAAATTCCAACATGG
ATGCTGATTTATATGGGTATAAATGGGCTCGCGATAATGTCGGGCAATCAGGTGCGACAATCTATCGCTT
GTATGGGAAGCCCGATGCGCCAGAGTTGTTTCTGAAACATGGCAAAGGTAGCGTTGCCAATGATGTTACA
GATGAGATGGTCAGACTAAACTGGCTGACGGAATTTATGCCTCTTCCGACCATCAAGCATTTTATCCGTA
CTCCTGATGATGCATGGTTACTCACCACTGCGATCCCCGGAAAAACAGCATTCCAGGTATTAGAAGAATA
TCCTGATTCAGGTGAAAATATTGTTGATGCGCTGGCAGTGTTCCTGCGCCGGTTGCATTCGATTCCTGTT
TGTAATTGTCCTTTTAACAGCGATCGCGTATTTCGTCTCGCTCAGGCGCAATCACGAATGAATAACGGTT
TGGTTGATGCGAGTGATTTTGATGACGAGCGTAATGGCTGGCCTGTTGAACAAGTCTGGAAAGAAATGCA
TAAACTTTTGCCATTCTCACCGGATTCAGTCGTCACTCATGGTGATTTCTCACTTGATAACCTTATTTTT
GACGAGGGGAAATTAATAGGTTGTATTGATGTTGGACGAGTCGGAATCGCAGACCGATACCAGGATCTTG
CCATCCTATGGAACTGCCTCGGTGAGTTTTCTCCTTCATTACAGAAACGGCTTTTTCAAAAATATGGTAT
TGATAATCCTGATATGAATAAATTGCAGTTTCATTTGATGCTCGATGAGTTTTTCTAATCAGAATTGGTT
AATTGGTTGTAACACTGGCAGAGCATTACGCTGACTTGACGGGACGGCGCAAGCTCATGACCAAAATCCC
TTAACGTGAGTTACGCGTCGTTCCACTGAGCGTCAGACCCCGTAGAAAAGATCAAAGGATCTTCTTGAGA
TCCTTTTTTTCTGCGCGTAATCTGCTGCTTGCAAACAAAAAAACCACCGCTACCAGCGGTGGTTTGTTTG
CCGGATCAAGAGCTACCAACTCTTTTTCCGAAGGTAACTGGCTTCAGCAGAGCGCAGATACCAAATACTG
TTCTTCTAGTGTAGCCGTAGTTAGGCCACCACTTCAAGAACTCTGTAGCACCGCCTACATACCTCGCTCT
GCTAATCCTGTTACCAGTGGCTGCTGCCAGTGGCGATAAGTCGTGTCTTACCGGGTTGGACTCAAGACGA
TAGTTACCGGATAAGGCGCAGCGGTCGGGCTGAACGGGGGGTTCGTGCACACAGCCCAGCTTGGAGCGAA
CGACCTACACCGAACTGAGATACCTACAGCGTGAGCTATGAGAAAGCGCCACGCTTCCCGAAGGGAGAAA
GGCGGACAGGTATCCGGTAAGCGGCAGGGTCGGAACAGGAGAGCGCACGAGGGAGCTTCCAGGGGGAAAC
GCCTGGTATCTTTATAGTCCTGTCGGGTTTCGCCACCTCTGACTTGAGCGTCGATTTTTGTGATGCTCGT
CAGGGGGGCGGAGCCTATGGAAAAACGCCAGCAACGCGGCCTTTTTACGGTTCCTGGCCTTTTGCTGGCC
TTTTGCTCACATG
Features (pLannotate 1.2.2; 11 found; start..end, strand, type, name):
      1..121     +  rep_origin     RSF ori (fragment): Plasmids containing the RSF 1030 origin of replication can be propagated in E. coli cells that contain additional plasmids with compatible origins.
    123..215     +  CDS            lacI (fragment): lac repressor; lacI; The lac repressor binds to the lac operator to inhibit transcription in E. coli. This inhibition can be relieved by adding lactose or isopropyl-β-D-thiogalactopyranoside (IPTG).
    270..297     -  terminator     rrnB T2 terminator: transcription terminator T2 from the E. coli rrnB gene
    429..472     +  terminator     rrnB T1 terminator: Escherichia coli rrnB; transcription terminator T1 from the E. coli rrnB gene
    519..555     -  CDS            lacZα (fragment): LacZα fragment of β-galactosidase; lacZ fragment
    571..670     +  protein_bind   attL1: mutant version of attL; recombination site for the Gateway® LR reaction LR Clonase™
    712..1428    +  CDS            mEGFP: mEGFP is a basic (constitutively fluorescent) green fluorescent protein published in 2002, derived from Aequorea victoria. It has moderate acid sensitivity.
   1430..1529    -  protein_bind   attL2: mutant version of attL; recombination site for the Gateway® LR reaction LR Clonase™
   1547..1565    -  promoter       T7 promoter: promoter for bacteriophage T7 RNA polymerase
   1699..2508    +  CDS            KanR: aminoglycoside phosphotransferase; aph(3')-Ia; confers resistance to kanamycin in bacteria or G418 (Geneticin®) in eukaryotes
   2655..3243    +  rep_origin     ori: high-copy-number ColE1/pMB1/pBR322/pUC origin of replication
