[The description below was written by a language model from this plasmid's Addgene catalogue record and pLannotate feature annotations shown in this document.]
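Description:
pDONR221-eGFP_myr is a Gateway entry clone built on the pDONR221 backbone, carrying a synthetic, codon-optimized green fluorescent protein open reading frame flanked by attL1 and attL2 recombination sites. It is about 3.3 kb and is maintained in E. coli through a high-copy ColE1/pUC-type origin, with selection by a kanamycin resistance gene (aminoglycoside phosphotransferase). Although the catalogue lists the vector type as mammalian expression, the annotated features show no eukaryotic promoter or polyadenylation signal. The plasmid is therefore a shuttle for the ORF rather than an expression construct in its own right. rrnB T1 and T2 terminators sit upstream of attL1, where they insulate the insert from read-through transcription in bacteria. A T7 promoter lies just beyond attL2, and M13 priming sites flank the cassette for sequence verification. The short annotated fragments of RSF ori, lacI and lacZα are most likely partial matches to backbone sequence rather than functional elements.

The 753 bp insert is named eGFP_myr. The feature table identifies a 717 bp GFP coding sequence, called as mEGFP by the annotation software, which leaves roughly 40 bp between attL1 and the start of the GFP annotation. The name suggests a myristoylation signal for membrane targeting, which could account for that extra sequence, but the record neither annotates such a motif nor states its position. The construct's stated purpose is to transfer the ORF by LR recombination into custom destination vectors, which would supply the promoter and any tags. It comes from a consortium collection focused on solute carrier transporters, where a fluorescent protein like this would plausibly serve as a control or localization marker, though the record does not state that role.
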