Addgene plasmid #221412: pDONR221-eGFP_myr
Purpose: Gateway entry clone with codon-optimized ORF sequence for subcloning into custom expression vectors
Depositing lab: RESOLUTE Consortium & Giulio Superti-Furga. Depositing organization: CeMM Research Center for Molecular Medicine. Publication: The RESOLUTE consortium: unlocking SLC transporters for drug discovery. Superti-Furga G, Lackner D, Wiedmer T, Ingles-Prieto A, Barbosa B, Girardi E, Goldmann U, Gurtl B, Klavins K, Klimek C, Lindinger S, Lineiro-Retes E, Muller AC, Onstein S, Redinger G, Reil D, Sedlyarov V, Wolf G, Crawford M, Everley R, ... Steppan CM. Nat Rev Drug Discov. 2020 Jul;19(7):429-430. doi: 10.1038/d41573-020-00056-6. PubMed 32265506.
Backbone
  Vector backbone: pDONR221
  Backbone manufacturer: GenScript
  Vector type: Mammalian Expression
Growth in bacteria
  Bacterial resistance: Kanamycin, 50 μg/mL
  Growth temperature: 37°C
  Growth strain: NEB Stable
  Copy number: High Copy
Gene/Insert
  Gene/Insert name: eGFP_myr
  Species: Synthetic
  Insert size (bp): 753
  Cloning method: Gateway Cloning
  Sequencing primers: 5′ M13; 3′ M13r
Terms and licenses: Academic/Nonprofit Terms; Industry Terms: Not Available to Industry
Depositor comments: RESOLUTE ID: PD026N-V
How to cite: pDONR221-eGFP_myr was a gift from RESOLUTE Consortium & Giulio Superti-Furga (Addgene plasmid # 221412 ; http://n2t.net/addgene:221412 ; RRID:Addgene_221412)
