>Addgene plasmid #221412 | pDONR221-eGFP_myr | depositor partial sequence | sequence record 433695 | eGFP_myr ORF
ATGGGCAACAAATGCTGCAGCAAGCGACAGCGTCGGATGGTGAGCAAGGGCGAGGAGCTGTTCACCGGGG
TGGTGCCCATCCTGGTCGAGCTGGACGGCGACGTAAACGGCCACAAGTTCAGCGTGTCCGGCGAGGGCGA
GGGCGATGCCACCTACGGCAAGCTGACCCTGAAGTTCATCTGCACCACCGGCAAGCTGCCCGTGCCCTGG
CCCACCCTCGTGACCACCCTGACCTACGGCGTGCAGTGCTTCAGCCGCTACCCCGACCACATGAAGCAGC
ACGACTTCTTCAAGTCCGCCATGCCCGAAGGCTACGTCCAGGAGCGCACCATCTTCTTCAAGGACGACGG
CAACTACAAGACCCGCGCCGAGGTGAAGTTCGAGGGCGACACCCTGGTGAACCGCATCGAGCTGAAGGGC
ATCGACTTCAAGGAGGACGGCAACATCCTGGGGCACAAGCTGGAGTACAACTACAACAGCCACAACGTCT
ATATCATGGCCGACAAGCAGAAGAACGGCATCAAGGTGAACTTCAAGATCCGCCACAACATCGAGGACGG
CAGCGTGCAGCTCGCCGACCACTACCAGCAGAACACCCCCATCGGCGACGGCCCCGTGCTGCTGCCCGAC
AACCACTACCTGAGCACCCAGTCCAAGCTGAGCAAAGACCCCAACGAGAAGCGCGATCACATGGTCCTGC
TGGAGTTCGTGACCGCCGCCGGGATCACTCTCGGCATGGACGAGCTGTACAAG
